>Addgene plasmid #138896 | pPD285 ZF43x1-Compact_EYFP | addgene full sequence | sequence record 323931 | Addgene NGS Result
GTGCCACCTGACGTCGACGGATCGGGAGATCTGAATTAGAGTGAGGACGATCCCTCTAGAGGGTATATAA
TGGGGGCCACTAGTCTACTACCAGAGCTCATCGCTAGCGCCACCATGGTGAGCAAGGGCGAGGAGCTGTT
CACCGGGGTGGTGCCCATCCTGGTCGAGCTGGACGGCGACGTAAACGGCCACAAGTTCAGCGTGTCCGGC
GAGGGCGAGGGCGATGCCACCTACGGCAAGCTGACCCTGAAGTTCATCTGCACCACCGGCAAGCTGCCCG
TGCCCTGGCCCACCCTCGTGACCACCTTCGGCTACGGCCTGCAGTGCTTCGCCCGCTACCCCGACCACAT
GAAGCAGCACGACTTCTTCAAGTCCGCCATGCCCGAAGGCTACGTCCAGGAGCGCACCATCTTCTTCAAG
GACGACGGCAACTACAAGACCCGCGCCGAGGTGAAGTTCGAGGGCGACACCCTGGTGAACCGCATCGAGC
TGAAGGGCATCGACTTCAAGGAGGACGGCAACATCCTGGGGCACAAGCTGGAGTACAACTACAACAGCCA
CAACGTCTATATCATGGCCGACAAGCAGAAGAACGGCATCAAGGTGAACTTCAAGATCCGCCACAACATC
GAGGACGGCAGCGTGCAGCTCGCCGACCACTACCAGCAGAACACCCCCATCGGCGACGGCCCCGTGCTGC
TGCCCGACAACCACTACCTGAGCTACCAGTCCGCCCTGAGCAAAGACCCCAACGAGAAGCGCGATCACAT
GGTCCTGCTGGAGTTCGTGACCGCCGCCGGGATCACTCTCGGCATGGACGAGCTGTACAAGTAGGCGGCC
GCTCGAGTCTAGAGGGCCCGTTTAAACCCGCTGATCAGCCTCGACTGTGCCTTCTAGTTGCCAGCCATCT
GTTGTTTGCCCCTCCCCCGTGCCTTCCTTGACCCTGGAAGGTGCCACTCCCACTGTCCTTTCCTAATAAA
ATGAGGAAATTGCATCGCATTGTCTGAGTAGGTGTCATTCTATTCTGGGGGGTGGGGTGGGGCAGGACAG
CAAGGGGGAGGATTGGGAAGTCAATAGCAGGCATGCTGGGGATGCGGTGGGCTCTATGGCTTCTGAGGCG
GAAAGAACCAGCTGGGGCTCTAGGGGGTATCCCC
[124 nt withheld, positions 1155-1278]
C
[91 nt withheld, positions 1280-1370]
A
[49 nt withheld, positions 1372-1420]
CCTTTGACGTTGGAGTCCACGTTCTTT
[37 nt withheld, positions 1448-1484]
ACCCTATCTCGGTCTATTCTTTTGATTTATAAGGGATTTTGCCGATTTCGGCCTATTGGTTAAAAAATGA
GCTGATTTAACAAAAATTTAACGCGAATTAATTCTGTGGAATGTGTGTCAGTTAGGCTCAATTAGTCAGC
AACCATAGTCCCGCCCCTAACTCCGCCCATCCCGCCCCTAACTCCGCCCAGTTCCGCCCATTCTCCGCCC
CATGGCTGACTAATTTTTTTTATTTATGCAGAGGCCGAGGCCGCCTCTGCCTCTGAGCTATTCCAGAAGT
AGTGAGGAGGCTTTTTTGGAGGCCTAGGCTTTTGCAAAAAGCTCCCGGGAGCTTGTATATCCATTTTCGG
AGGTTGGGCTTCGGAATCGTTTTCCGGGACGCCGGCTGGATGATCCTCCAGCGCGGGGATCTCATGCTGG
AGTTCTTCGCCCACCCCAACTTGTTTATTGCAGCTTATAATGGTTACAAATAAAGCAATAGCATCACAAA
TTTCACAAATAAAGCATTTTTTTCACTGCATTCTAGTTGTGGTTTGTCCAAACTCATCAATGTATCTTAT
CATGTCTGTATACCGTCGACCTCTAGCTAGAGCTTGGCGTAATCATGGTCATAGCTGTTTCCTGTGTGAA
ATTGTTATCCGCTCACAATTCCACACAACATACGAGCCGGAAGCATAAAGTGTAAAGCCTGGGGTGCCTA
ATGAGTGAGCTAACTCACATTAATTGCGTTGCGCTCACTGCCCGCTTTCCAGTCGGGAAACCTGTCGTGC
CAGCTGCATTAATGAATCGGCCAACGCGCGGGGAGAGGCGGTTTGCGTATTGGGCGCTCTTCCGCTTCCT
CGCTCACTGACTCGCTGCGCTCGGTCGTTCGGCTGCGGCGAGCGGTATCAGCTCACTCAAAGGCGGTAAT
ACGGTTATCCACAGAATCAGGGGATAACGCAGGAAAGAACATGTGAGCAAAAGGCCAGCAAAAGGCCAGG
AACCGTAAAAAGGCCGCGTTGCTGGCGTTTTTCCATAGGCTCCGCCCCCCTGACGAGCATCACAAAAATC
GACGCTCAAGTCAGAGGTGGCGAAACCCGACAGGACTATAAAGATACCAGGCGTTTCCCCCTGGAAGCTC
CCTCGTGCGCTCTCCTGTTCCGACCCTGCCGCTTACCGGATACCTGTCCGCCTTTCTCCCTTCGGGAAGC
GTGGCGCTTTCTCATAGCTCACGCTGTAGGTATCTCAGTTCGGTGTAGGTCGTTCGCTCCAAGCTGGGCT
GTGTGCACGAACCCCCCGTTCAGCCCGACCGCTGCGCCTTATCCGGTAACTATCGTCTTGAGTCCAACCC
GGTAAGACACGACTTATCGCCACTGGCAGCAGCCACTGGTAACAGGATTAGCAGAGCGAGGTATGTAGGC
GGTGCTACAGAGTTCTTGAAGTGGTGGCCTAACTACGGCTACACTAGAAGAACAGTATTTGGTATCTGCG
CTCTGCTGAAGCCAGTTACCTTCGGAAAAAGAGTTGGTAGCTCTTGATCCGGCAAACAAACCACCGCTGG
TAGCGGTGGTTTTTTTGTTTGCAAGCAGCAGATTACGCGCAGAAAAAAAGGATCTCAAGAAGATCCTTTG
ATCTTTTCTACGGGGTCTGACGCTCAGTGGAACGAAAACTCACGTTAAGGGATTTTGGTCATGAGATTAT
CAAAAAGGATCTTCACCTAGATCCTTTTAAATTAAAAATGAAGTTTTAAATCAATCTAAAGTATATATGA
GTAAACTTGGTCTGACAGTTACCAATGCTTAATCAGTGAGGCACCTATCTCAGCGATCTGTCTATTTCGT
TCATCCATAGTTGCCTGACTCCCCGTCGTGTAGATAACTACGATACGGGAGGGCTTACCATCTGGCCCCA
GTGCTGCAATGATACCGCGAGATCCACGCTCACCGGCTCCAGATTTATCAGCAATAAACCAGCCAGCCGG
AAGGGCCGAGCGCAGAAGTGGTCCTGCAACTTTATCCGCCTCCATCCAGTCTATTAATTGTTGCCGGGAA
GCTAGAGTAAGTAGTTCGCCAGTTAATAGTTTGCGCAACGTTGTTGCCATTGCTACAGGCATCGTGGTGT
CACGCTCGTCGTTTGGTATGGCTTCATTCAGCTCCGGTTCCCAACGATCAAGGCGAGTTACATGATCCCC
CATGTTGTGCAAAAAAGCGGTTAGCTCCTTCGGTCCTCCGATCGTTGTCAGAAGTAAGTTGGCCGCAGTG
TTATCACTCATGGTTATGGCAGCACTGCATAATTCTCTTACTGTCATGCCATCCGTAAGATGCTTTTCTG
TGACTGGTGAGTACTCAACCAAGTCATTCTGAGAATAGTGTATGCGGCGACCGAGTTGCTCTTGCCCGGC
GTCAATACGGGATAATACCGCGCCACATAGCAGAACTTTAAAAGTGCTCATCATTGGAAAACGTTCTTCG
GGGCGAAAACTCTCAAGGATCTTACCGCTGTTGAGATCCAGTTCGATGTAACCCACTCGTGCACCCAACT
GATCTTCAGCATCTTTTACTTTCACCAGCGTTTCTGGGTGAGCAAAAACAGGAAGGCAAAATGCCGCAAA
AAAGGGAATAAGGGCGACACGGAAATGTTGAATACTCATACTCTTCCTTTTTCAATATTATTGAAGCATT
TATCAGGGTTATTGTCTCATGAGCGGATACATATTTGAATGTATTTAGAAAAATAAACAAATAGGGGTTC
CGCGCACATTTCCCCGAAAA
Features (pLannotate 1.2.2; 16 found; start..end, strand, type, name):
     57..73      +  promoter       minP (fragment): minimal TATA-box promoter with low basal activity
    115..831     +  CDS            EYFP: EYFP is a basic (constitutively fluorescent) green/yellow fluorescent protein published in 1996, derived from Aequorea victoria. It is reported to be a very rapidly-maturing weak dimer with high acid sensitivity.
    885..996     +  polyA_signal   bGH poly(A) signal: bovine growth hormone polyadenylation signal
   1113..1134    +  promoter       SV40 promoter (fragment): SV40 enhancer and early promoter
   1155..1583    +  rep_origin     f1 ori (sequence partly withheld): f1 bacteriophage origin of replication; arrow indicates direction of (+) strand synthesis
   1588..1610    +  promoter       SV40 promoter (fragment): SV40 enhancer and early promoter
   1611..1802    +  promoter       SV40 promoter: SV40 early promoter
   1829..1927    +  CDS            ble (fragment): BLE_KLEPN - Experimental evidence at protein level: Swiss-Prot protein existence level 1. Binding protein with a strong affinity to the bleomycin family of antibiotics. Binds to CL990; an antimitotic-antibiotic compound. From Klebsiella pneumoniae.
   1922..2043    +  polyA_signal   SV40 poly(A) signal: SV40 polyadenylation signal
   2116..2132    -  protein_bind   lac operator: The lac repressor binds to the lac operator to inhibit transcription in E. coli. This inhibition can be relieved by adding lactose or isopropyl-β-D-thiogalactopyranoside (IPTG). lac repressor encoded by lacI
   2140..2170    -  promoter       lac promoter: promoter for the E. coli lac operon
   2185..2206    -  protein_bind   CAP binding site: CAP binding activates transcription in the presence of cAMP. E. coli catabolite activator protein
   2219..2311    -  CDS            lacI (fragment): lac repressor; lacI; The lac repressor binds to the lac operator to inhibit transcription in E. coli. This inhibition can be relieved by adding lactose or isopropyl-β-D-thiogalactopyranoside (IPTG).
   2494..3082    -  rep_origin     ori: high-copy-number ColE1/pMB1/pBR322/pUC origin of replication
   3253..4113    -  CDS            AmpR: β-lactamase; bla; confers resistance to ampicillin, carbenicillin, and related antibiotics
   4114..4218    -  promoter       AmpR promoter: bla
