[The description below was written by a language model from this plasmid's Addgene catalogue record and pLannotate feature annotations shown in this document.]
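Description:
pPD285 ZF43x1-Compact_EYFP is a small (about 4.2 kb) mammalian expression reporter plasmid built on the pPD152 Reporter Template v2 backbone and belonging to the COMET toolkit of synthetic zinc-finger transcription factors and matching promoters for programming gene expression in mammalian cells. It is propagated in E. coli as a high-copy plasmid through a ColE1/pUC-type origin and selected with ampicillin via the β-lactamase gene and its native promoter. An f1 phage origin is also present, along with residual lac promoter/operator and lacI fragments that are backbone remnants.

The payload is a synthetic inducible promoter, ZF43x1-Compact, cloned between retained BglII and NheI sites upstream of an EYFP coding sequence that is terminated by the bovine growth hormone polyadenylation signal. The name implies a single binding site for the ZF43 zinc-finger domain in the toolkit's "compact" arrangement, though the feature table does not annotate the binding site itself. What it does detect is a fragment of a minimal TATA-box promoter immediately upstream of EYFP, consistent with a design that has low basal activity and produces yellow fluorescence only when a cognate ZF43-based activator is supplied. Downstream, an SV40 early promoter is followed by only a short fragment of the bleomycin-resistance (ble) gene and an SV40 poly(A) signal, so the plasmid does not appear to carry an intact mammalian selection marker and is best suited to transient transfection. Its stated purpose is to serve as the EYFP readout for the ZF43x1-Compact promoter, for example to characterise activators or inhibitors that target this site and to compare it with other promoter architectures in the toolkit.
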