Addgene plasmid #138896: pPD285 ZF43x1-Compact_EYFP
Purpose: EYFP reporter vector for the ZF43x1-Compact promoter
Depositing lab: Joshua Leonard. Depositing organization: Northwestern University. Publication: The COMET toolkit for composing customizable genetic programs in mammalian cells. Donahue PS, Draut JW, Muldoon JJ, Edelstein HI, Bagheri N, Leonard JN. Nat Commun. 2020 Feb 7;11(1):779. doi: 10.1038/s41467-019-14147-5. PubMed 32034124.
Backbone
  Vector backbone: pPD152 Reporter Template v2
  Vector type: Mammalian Expression, Synthetic Biology
Growth in bacteria
  Bacterial resistance: Ampicillin, 100 μg/mL
  Growth temperature: 37°C
  Growth strain: DH5alpha
  Copy number: High Copy
Gene/Insert
  Gene/Insert name: ZF43x1-Compact
  Species: Synthetic
  Promoter: ZF43x1-Compact
  Cloning method: Restriction Enzyme; 5′ cloning site BglII (not destroyed); 3′ cloning site NheI (not destroyed)
  Sequencing primers: 5′ CGACACGGAAATGTTGAATAC; 3′ TAGAAGGCACAGTCGAGG
Terms and licenses: Academic/Nonprofit Terms; Industry Terms: Not Available to Industry
Depositor comments: Leonard Lab plasmid reference number: L1433
How to cite: pPD285 ZF43x1-Compact_EYFP was a gift from Joshua Leonard (Addgene plasmid # 138896 ; http://n2t.net/addgene:138896 ; RRID:Addgene_138896)
