>Addgene plasmid #138896 | pPD285 ZF43x1-Compact_EYFP | depositor partial sequence | sequence record 268459 | ZF43x1-Compact promoter
AGATCTGAATTAGAGTGAGGACGATCCCTCTAGAGGGTATATAATGGGGGCCACTAGTCTACTACCAGAG
CTCATCGCTAGC
